Addgene plasmid #188854: Terminase_P22
Purpose: Large terminase from phage P22
Depositing lab: Feng Zhang. Depositing organization: Broad Institute. Publication: Prokaryotic innate immunity through pattern recognition of conserved viral proteins. Gao LA, Wilkinson ME, Strecker J, Makarova KS, Macrae RK, Koonin EV, Zhang F. Science. 2022 Aug 12;377(6607):eabm4096. doi: 10.1126/science.abm4096. Epub 2022 Aug 12. PubMed 35951700.
Backbone
  Vector backbone: pBAD
  Backbone size w/o insert (bp): 3590
  Total vector size (bp): 5090
  Vector type: Bacterial Expression
Growth in bacteria
  Bacterial resistance: Ampicillin, 100 μg/mL
  Growth temperature: 37°C
  Growth strain: DH5alpha
  Copy number: High Copy
Gene/Insert
  Gene/Insert name: Terminase
  Insert size (bp): 1500
  GenBank ID: WP_015975189.1
  Cloning method: Gibson Cloning
  Sequencing primers: 5′ N/A
Terms and licenses: Academic/Nonprofit Terms; Industry Terms: Not Available to Industry
How to cite: Terminase_P22 was a gift from Feng Zhang (Addgene plasmid # 188854 ; http://n2t.net/addgene:188854 ; RRID:Addgene_188854)
