[The description below was written by a language model from this plasmid's Addgene catalogue record and pLannotate feature annotations shown in this document.]
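Description:
Terminase_P22 is a bacterial expression plasmid built on a pBAD backbone that carries the large terminase subunit of Salmonella phage P22 under arabinose-inducible control. The construct is about 5.1 kb in total, of which roughly 1.5 kb is the insert, introduced by Gibson assembly. It is maintained in E. coli through a high-copy ColE1/pMB1-type origin of replication and selected with ampicillin via the β-lactamase (AmpR) gene and its own promoter. The annotation also picks up a pBR322-derived bom region, a short rop fragment and a short stretch called as an RSF origin fragment. These look like backbone remnants adjacent to the main origin rather than independent functional elements.

The expression cassette follows the standard pBAD layout. The araC regulator is encoded on the reverse strand and transcribed divergently from the araBAD promoter, which drives the terminase open reading frame, and an rrnB T2 terminator follows the coding sequence. AraC represses the promoter in the absence of L-arabinose and activates it when the sugar is present, which gives tight, titratable expression that suits potentially toxic phage proteins. No epitope or purification tags are annotated. The encoded protein, the P22 gene 2 product, is the ATP-driven motor and endonuclease that cuts the viral genome and translocates it into empty procapsids, working together with a small terminase subunit that is not on this plasmid. The associated publication concerns prokaryotic innate immunity through pattern recognition of conserved viral proteins. This suggests the plasmid is used to express the terminase on its own in bacteria, probably to test whether it triggers a defence system, although the record states only that it encodes the P22 large terminase.
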