Features (pLannotate 1.2.2; 10 found; start..end, strand, type, name):
      1..107     +  rep_origin     RSF ori (fragment): Plasmids containing the RSF 1030 origin of replication can be propagated in E. coli cells that contain additional plasmids with compatible origins.
    112..252     -  misc_feature   bom: basis of mobility region from pBR322
    354..394     -  CDS            rop (fragment): Rop protein, which maintains plasmids at low copy number; rop
    516..1394    -  CDS            araC: L-arabinose regulatory protein; araC
   1421..1705    +  promoter       araBAD promoter: araBAD; promoter of the L-arabinose operon of E. coli; the araC regulatory gene is transcribed in the opposite direction (Guzman et al., 1995)
   1739..3235    +  CDS            2: TERL_BPP22 - Experimental evidence at protein level: Swiss-Prot protein existence level 1. The terminase large subunit acts as an ATP driven molecular motor necessary for viral DNA translocation into empty capsids and as an endonuclease that cuts the viral genome to initiate and to end a packaging reaction. The terminase lies at a unique vertex of the procapsid and is composed of two subunits, a small terminase subunit involved in viral DNA recognition (packaging sequence), and a large terminase subunit possessing endonucleolytic and ATPase activities (Probable). Both terminase subunits hetero
   3259..3286    +  terminator     rrnB T2 terminator: transcription terminator T2 from the E. coli rrnB gene
   3305..3396    +  promoter       AmpR promoter: bla
   3397..4257    +  CDS            AmpR: β-lactamase; bla; confers resistance to ampicillin, carbenicillin, and related antibiotics
   4428..5016    +  rep_origin     ori: high-copy-number ColE1/pMB1/pBR322/pUC origin of replication
>Addgene plasmid #188854 | Terminase_P22 | addgene full sequence | sequence record 369439 | Addgene NGS Result
ATCCCCTGATTCTGTGGATAACCGTATTACCGCCTTTGAGTGAGCTGATACCGCTCGCCGCAGCCGAACG
ACCGAGCGCAGCGAGTCAGTGAGCGAGGAAGCGGAAGAGCGCCTGATGCGGTATTTTCTCCTTACGCATC
TGTGCGGTATTTCACACCGCATATGGTGCACTCTCAGTACAATCTGCTCTGATGCCGCATAGTTAAGCCA
GTATACACTCCGCTATCGCTACGTGACTGGGTCATGGCTGCGCCCCGACACCCGCCAACACCCGCTGACG
CGCCCTGACGGGCTTGTCTGCTCCCGGCATCCGCTTACAGACAAGCTGTGACCGTCTCCGGGAGCTGCAT
GTGTCAGAGGTTTTCACCGTCATCACCGAAACGCGCGAGGCAGCAGATCAATTCGCGCGCGAAGGCGAAG
CGGCATGCATAATGTGCCTGTCAAATGGACGAAGCAGGGATTCTGCAAACCCTATGCTACTCCGTCAAGC
CGTCAATTGTCTGATTCGTTACCAATTATGACAACTTGACGGCTACATCATTCACTTTTTCTTCACAACC
GGCACGGAACTCGCTCGGGCTGGCCCCGGTGCATTTTTTAAATACCCGCGAGAAATAGAGTTGATCGTCA
AAACCAACATTGCGACCGACGGTGGCGATAGGCATCCGGGTGGTGCTCAAAAGCAGCTTCGCCTGGCTGA
TACGTTGGTCCTCGCGCCAGCTTAAGACGCTAATCCCTAACTGCTGGCGGAAAAGATGTGACAGACGCGA
CGGCGACAAGCAAACATGCTGTGCGACGCTGGCGATATCAAAATTGCTGTCTGCCAGGTGATCGCTGATG
TACTGACAAGCCTCGCGTACCCGATTATCCATCGGTGGATGGAGCGACTCGTTAATCGCTTCCATGCGCC
GCAGTAACAATTGCTCAAGCAGATTTATCGCCAGCAGCTCCGAATAGCGCCCTTCCCCTTGCCCGGCGTT
AATGATTTGCCCAAACAGGTCGCTGAAATGCGGCTGGTGCGCTTCATCCGGGCGAAAGAACCCCGTATTG
GCAAATATTGACGGCCAGTTAAGCCATTCATGCCAGTAGGCGCGCGGACGAAAGTAAACCCACTGGTGAT
ACCATTCGCGAGCCTCCGGATGACGACCGTAGTGATGAATCTCTCCTGGCGGGAACAGCAAAATATCACC
CGGTCGGCAAACAAATTCTCGTCCCTGATTTTTCACCACCCCCTGACCGCGAATGGTGAGATTGAGAATA
TAACCTTTCATTCCCAGCGGTCGGTCGATAAAAAAATCGAGATAACCGTTGGCCTCAATCGGCGTTAAAC
CCGCCACCAGATGGGCATTAAACGAGTATCCCGGCAGCAGGGGATCATTTTGCGCTTCAGCCATACTTTT
CATACTCCCGCCATTCAGAGAAGAAACCAATTGTCCATATTGCATCAGACATTGCCGTCACTGCGTCTTT
TACTGGCTCTTCTCGCTAACCAAACCGGTAACCCCGCTTATTAAAAGCATTCTGTAACAAAGCGGGACCA
AAGCCATGACAAAAACGCGTAACAAAAGTGTCTATAATCACGGCAGAAAAGTCCACATTGATTATTTGCA
CGGCGTCACACTTTGCTATGCCATAGCATTTTTATCCATAAGATTAGCGGATCCTACCTGACGCTTTTTA
TCGCAACTCTCTACTGTTTCTCCATACCCGTTTTTTGGGCTAACAGGAGGAATTAACCATGGAACTGGAT
GCGATCCTGGACAACCTGAGCGATGAGGAACAGATTGAACTGCTGGAGCTGCTGGAGGAAGAGGAAAACT
ATCGTAACACCCACCTGCTGTACGAATTCGCGCCGTATAGCAAGCAGCGTGAGTTTATCGACGCGGGTCA
CGATTACCCGGAACGTTGCTTCATGGCGGGCAACCAACTGGGTAAAAGCTTCACCGGCGCGGCGGAAGTG
GCGTTTCACCTGACCGGTCGTTACCCGGGTACCAAGGGTTATCCGGCGGACGGCAAATACGGTGGCGAAT
GGAAGGGTAAACGTTTCTATGAGCCGGTGGTGTTCTGGATTGGTGGCGAAACCAACGAGACCGTTACCAA
GACCACCCAACGTATCCTGTGCGGCCGTATTGAGGAAAACGACGAACCGGGCTACGGTAGCATCCCGAAA
GAGGATATCATTAGCTGGAAGAAAAGCCCGTTCTTTCCGAACCTGGTGGATCACCTGCTGGTTAAGCACC
ACACCGCGGACGGCGTGGAAGATGGTATCAGCATTTGCTACTTCAAACCGTATAGCCAGGGTCGTGCGCG
TTGGCAAGGCGACACCATCCACGGTGTTTGGTTTGATGAGGAACCGCCGTACAGCATTTATGGCGAGGGT
CTGACCCGTACCAACAAGTACGGCCAGTTCAGCATCCTGACCTTTACCCCGCTGATGGGTATGAGCGACG
TGGTTACCAAGTTCCTGAAAAACCCGAGCAAGAGCCAAAAAGTGGTTAACATGACCATTTACGACGCGGA
GCACTATACCGATGAACAGAAAGAGCAAATCATTGCGAGCTATCCGGAGCATGAACGTGAAGCGCGTGCG
CGTGGTATCCCGACCATGGGCAGCGGTCGTATCTTTCAGATTCCGGAGGAAACCATCAAGTGCCAACCGT
TCGAATGCCCGGACCACTTTTATGTGATTGATGCGCAGGACTTCGGTTGGAACCACCCGCAGGCGCACAT
CCAACTGTGGTGGGACAAAGATGCGGACGTGTTTTACCTGGCGCGTGTTTGGAAGAAAAGCGAGAACACC
GCGGTTCAAGCGTGGGGCGCGGTTAAGAGCTGGGCGAACAAAATTCCGGTTGCGTGGCCGCACGACGGTC
ACCAACACGAAAAGGGTGGCGGTGAGCAGCTGAAAACCCAATATGCGGATGCGGGTTTCAGCATGCTGCC
GGACCATGCGACCTTTCCGGATGGCGGTAACAGCGTGGAAAGCGGCATCAGCGAGCTGCGTGACCTGATG
CTGGAAGGTCGTTTCAAGGTTTTTAACACCTGCGAGCCGTTCTTTGAGGAATTCCGTCTGTACCACCGTG
ACGAAAACGGCAAGATTGTGAAAACCAACGACGATGTTCTGGATGCGACCCGTTACGGTTATATGATGCG
TCGTTTTGCGCGTATGATGCGTGATATCCGTAAGCCGAAAGAGAAGAAAATCCCGGCGCCGATTCGTCCG
GTGCGTCGTGGTCGTTAATGCCAGGCATCAAATTAAGCAGAAGGCCATCCTGACGGATGGCCTTTTTGCG
TTTCTACAAACTCTTTTGTTTATTTTTCTAAATACATTCAAATATGTATCCGCTCATGAGACAATAACCC
TGATAAATGCTTCAATAATATTGAAAAAGGAAGAGTATGAGTATTCAACATTTCCGTGTCGCCCTTATTC
CCTTTTTTGCGGCATTTTGCCTTCCTGTTTTTGCTCACCCAGAAACGCTGGTGAAAGTAAAAGATGCTGA
AGATCAGTTGGGTGCACGAGTGGGTTACATCGAACTGGATCTCAACAGCGGTAAGATCCTTGAGAGTTTT
CGCCCCGAAGAACGTTTTCCAATGATGAGCACTTTTAAAGTTCTGCTATGTGGCGCGGTATTATCCCGTG
TTGACGCCGGGCAAGAGCAACTCGGTCGCCGCATACACTATTCTCAGAATGACTTGGTTGAGTACTCACC
AGTCACAGAAAAGCATCTTACGGATGGCATGACAGTAAGAGAATTATGCAGTGCTGCCATAACCATGAGT
GATAACACTGCGGCCAACTTACTTCTGACAACGATCGGAGGACCGAAGGAGCTAACCGCTTTTTTGCACA
ACATGGGGGATCATGTAACTCGCCTTGATCGTTGGGAACCGGAGCTGAATGAAGCCATACCAAACGACGA
GCGTGACACCACGATGCCTGTAGCAATGGCAACAACGTTGCGCAAACTATTAACTGGCGAACTACTTACT
CTAGCTTCCCGGCAACAATTAATAGACTGGATGGAGGCGGATAAAGTTGCAGGACCACTTCTGCGCTCGG
CCCTTCCGGCTGGCTGGTTTATTGCTGATAAATCTGGAGCCGGTGAGCGTGGGTCTCGCGGTATCATTGC
AGCACTGGGGCCAGATGGTAAGCCCTCCCGTATCGTAGTTATCTACACGACGGGGAGTCAGGCAACTATG
GATGAACGAAATAGACAGATCGCTGAGATAGGTGCCTCACTGATTAAGCATTGGTAACTGTCAGACCAAG
TTTACTCATATATACTTTAGATTGATTTAAAACTTCATTTTTAATTTAAAAGGATCTAGGTGAAGATCCT
TTTTGATAATCTCATGACCAAAATCCCTTAACGTGAGTTTTCGTTCCACTGAGCGTCAGACCCCGTAGAA
AAGATCAAAGGATCTTCTTGAGATCCTTTTTTTCTGCGCGTAATCTGCTGCTTGCAAACAAAAAAACCAC
CGCTACCAGCGGTGGTTTGTTTGCCGGATCAAGAGCTACCAACTCTTTTTCCGAAGGTAACTGGCTTCAG
CAGAGCGCAGATACCAAATACTGTCCTTCTAGTGTAGCCGTAGTTAGGCCACCACTTCAAGAACTCTGTA
GCACCGCCTACATACCTCGCTCTGCTAATCCTGTTACCAGTGGCTGCTGCCAGTGGCGATAAGTCGTGTC
TTACCGGGTTGGACTCAAGACGATAGTTACCGGATAAGGCGCAGCGGTCGGGCTGAACGGGGGGTTCGTG
CACACAGCCCAGCTTGGAGCGAACGACCTACACCGAACTGAGATACCTACAGCGTGAGCTATGAGAAAGC
GCCACGCTTCCCGAAGGGAGAAAGGCGGACAGGTATCCGGTAAGCGGCAGGGTCGGAACAGGAGAGCGCA
CGAGGGAGCTTCCAGGGGGAAACGCCTGGTATCTTTATAGTCCTGTCGGGTTTCGCCACCTCTGACTTGA
GCGTCGATTTTTGTGATGCTCGTCAGGGGGGCGGAGCCTATGGAAAAACGCCAGCAACGCGGCCTTTTTA
CGGTTCCTGGCCTTTTGCTGGCCTTTTGCTCACATGTTCTTTCCTGCGTT
